>Addgene plasmid #186226 | pCS2-SP-FKBP-mCherry-TM-V5 | addgene full sequence | sequence record 367398 | Addgene NGS Result
CAATTCAATATGGCGGACCTGGCACTGTGCCAACTGGGGAGGGGTCTACTTGGCACGGTGCCAAGTTTGA
GGAGGGGTCTTGGCCCTGTGCCAAGTCCGCCATATTGAATTGGCATGGTGCCAATAATGGCGGCCATATT
GGCTATATGCCAGGATCAATATATAGGCAATATCCAATATGGCCCTATGCCAATATGGCTATTGGCCAGG
TTCAATACTATGTATTGGCCCTATGCCATATAGTATTCCATATATGGGTTTTCCTATTGACGTAGATAGC
CCCTCCCAATGGGCGGTCCCATATACCATATATGGGGCTTCCTAATACCGCCCATAGCCACTCCCCCATT
GACGTCAATGGTCTCTATATATGGTCTTTCCTATTGACGTCATATGGGCGGTCCTATTGACGTATATGGC
GCCTCCCCCATTGACGTCAATTACGGTAAATGGCCCGCCTGGCTCAATGCCCATTGACGTCAATAGGACC
ACCCACCATTGACGTCAATGGGATGGCTCATTGCCCATTCATATCCGTTCTCACGCCCCCTATTGACGTC
AATGACGGTAAATGGCCCACTTGGCAGTACATCAATATCTATTAATAGTAACTTGGCAAGTACATTACTA
TTGGAAGTACGCCAGGGTACATTGGCAGTACTCCCATTGACGTCAATGGCGGTAAATGGCCCGCGATGGC
TGCCAAGTACATCCCCATTGACGTCAATGGGGAGGGGCAATGACGCAAATGGGCGTTCCATTGACGTAAA
TGGGCGGTAGGCGTGCCTAATGGGAGGTCTATATAAGCAATGCTCGTTTAGGGAACCGCCATTCTGCCTG
GGGACGTCGGAGCAAGCTTGATTTAGGTGACACTATAGAATACAAGCTACTTGTTCTTTTTGCAGGATCC
GCCATGAACTCCTTCTCCACAAGCGCCTTCGGTCCAGTTGCCTTCTCCCTGGGCCTGCTCCTGGTGTTGC
CTGCTGCCTTCCCTGCCCCAGGAGTGCAGGTGGAAACCATCTCCCCAGGAGACGGGCGCACCTTCCCCAA
GCGCGGCCAGACCTGCGTGGTGCACTACACCGGGATGCTTGAAGATGGAAAGAAATTTGATTCCTCCCGG
GACAGAAACAAGCCCTTTAAGTTTATGCTAGGCAAGCAGGAGGTGATCCGAGGCTGGGAAGAAGGGGTTG
CCCAGATGAGTGTGGGTCAGAGAGCCAAACTGACTATATCTCCAGATTATGCCTATGGTGCCACTGGGCA
CCCAGGCATCATCCCACCACATGCCACTCTCGTCTTCGATGTGGAGCTTCTAAAACTGGAAATGGTGAGC
AAGGGCGAGGAGGATAACATGGCCATCATCAAGGAGTTCATGCGCTTCAAGGTGCACATGGAGGGCTCCG
TGAACGGCCACGAGTTCGAGATCGAGGGCGAGGGCGAGGGCCGCCCCTACGAGGGCACCCAGACCGCCAA
GCTGAAGGTGACCAAGGGTGGCCCCCTGCCCTTCGCCTGGGACATCCTGTCCCCTCAGTTCATGTACGGC
TCCAAGGCCTACGTGAAGCACCCCGCCGACATCCCCGACTACTTGAAGCTGTCCTTCCCCGAGGGCTTCA
AGTGGGAGCGCGTGATGAACTTCGAGGACGGCGGCGTGGTGACCGTGACCCAGGACTCCTCCCTGCAGGA
CGGCGAGTTCATCTACAAGGTGAAGCTGCGCGGCACCAACTTCCCCTCCGACGGCCCCGTAATGCAGAAG
AAGACCATGGGCTGGGAGGCCTCCTCCGAGCGGATGTACCCCGAGGACGGCGCCCTGAAGGGCGAGATCA
AGCAGAGGCTGAAGCTGAAGGACGGCGGCCACTACGACGCTGAGGTCAAGACCACCTACAAGGCCAAGAA
GCCCGTGCAGCTGCCCGGCGCCTACAACGTCAACATCAAGTTGGACATCACCTCCCACAACGAGGACTAC
ACCATCGTGGAACAGTACGAACGCGCCGAGGGCCGCCACTCCACCGGCGGCATGGACGAGCTGTACAAGG
AGCTGTTTTGGGCACTGGTCGTGGTTGCTGGAGTCCTGTTTTGTTATGGCTTGCTAGTGACAGTGGCTCT
TTGTGTTATCTGGACAAATAGTAGAAGGAACAGAGGTGGCTCTGGCGGTGGCGGATCGGGTGGAGGTTCG
TCCGGAGGCCCCGGGGGTAAGCCTATCCCTAACCCTCTCCTCGGTCTCGATTCTACGTAGTCTAGAACTA
TAGTGAGTCGTATTACGTAGATCCAGACATGATAAGATACATTGATGAGTTTGGACAAACCACAACTAGA
ATGCAGTGAAAAAAATGCTTTATTTGTGAAATTTGTGATGCTATTGCTTTATTTGTAACCATTATAAGCT
GCAATAAACAAGTTAACAACAACAATTGCATTCATTTTATGTTTCAGGTTCAGGGGGAGGTGTGGGAGGT
TTTTTAATTCGCGGCCGCGGCGCCAATGCATTGGGCCCGGTACCCAGCTTTTGTTCCCTTTAGTGAGGGT
TAATTGCGCGCTTGGCGTAATCATGGTCATAGCTGTTTCCTGTGTGAAATTGTTATCCGCTCACAATTCC
ACACAACATACGAGCCGGGAGCATAAAGTGTAAAGCCTGGGGTGCCTAATGAGTGAGCTAACTCACATTA
ATTGCGTTGCGCTCACTGCCCGCTTTCCAGTCGGGAAACCTGTCGTGCCAGCTGCATTAATGAATCGGCC
AACGCGCGGGGAGAGGCGGTTTGCGTATTGGGCGCTCTTCCGCTTCCTCGCTCACTGACTCGCTGCGCTC
GGTCGTTCGGCTGCGGCGAGCGGTATCAGCTCACTCAAAGGCGGTAATACGGTTATCCACAGAATCAGGG
GATAACGCAGGAAAGAACATGTGAGCAAAAGGCCAGCAAAAGGCCAGGAACCGTAAAAAGGCCGCGTTGC
TGGCGTTTTTCCATAGGCTCCGCCCCCCTGACGAGCATCACAAAAATCGACGCTCAAGTCAGAGGTGGCG
AAACCCGACAGGACTATAAAGATACCAGGCGTTTCCCCCTGGAAGCTCCCTCGTGCGCTCTCCTGTTCCG
ACCCTGCCGCTTACCGGATACCTGTCCGCCTTTCTCCCTTCGGGAAGCGTGGCGCTTTCTCATAGCTCAC
GCTGTAGGTATCTCAGTTCGGTGTAGGTCGTTCGCTCCAAGCTGGGCTGTGTGCACGAACCCCCCGTTCA
GCCCGACCGCTGCGCCTTATCCGGTAACTATCGTCTTGAGTCCAACCCGGTAAGACACGACTTATCGCCA
CTGGCAGCAGCCACTGGTAACAGGATTAGCAGAGCGAGGTATGTAGGCGGTGCTACAGAGTTCTTGAAGT
GGTGGCCTAACTACGGCTACACTAGAAGAACAGTATTTGGTATCTGCGCTCTGCTGAAGCCAGTTACCTT
CGGAAAAAGAGTTGGTAGCTCTTGATCCGGCAAACAAACCACCGCTGGTAGCGGTGGTTTTTTTGTTTGC
AAGCAGCAGATTACGCGCAGAAAAAAAGGATCTCAAGAAGATCCTTTGATCTTTTCTACGGGGTCTGACG
CTCAGTGGAACGAAAACTCACGTTAAGGGATTTTGGTCATGAGATTATCAAAAAGGATCTTCACCTAGAT
CCTTTTAAATTAAAAATGAAGTTTTAAATCAATCTAAAGTATATATGAGTAAACTTGGTCTGACAGTTAC
CAATGCTTAATCAGTGAGGCACCTATCTCAGCGATCTGTCTATTTCGTTCATCCATAGTTGCCTGACTCC
CCGTCGTGTAGATAACTACGATACGGGAGGGCTTACCATCTGGCCCCAGTGCTGCAATGATACCGCGAGA
CCCACGCTCACCGGCTCCAGATTTATCAGCAATAAACCAGCCAGCCGGAAGGGCCGAGCGCAGAAGTGGT
CCTGCAACTTTATCCGCCTCCATCCAGTCTATTAATTGTTGCCGGGAAGCTAGAGTAAGTAGTTCGCCAG
TTAATAGTTTGCGCAACGTTGTTGCCATTGCTACAGGCATCGTGGTGTCACGCTCGTCGTTTGGTATGGC
TTCATTCAGCTCCGGTTCCCAACGATCAAGGCGAGTTACATGATCCCCCATGTTGTGCAAAAAAGCGGTT
AGCTCCTTCGGTCCTCCGATCGTTGTCAGAAGTAAGTTGGCCGCAGTGTTATCACTCATGGTTATGGCAG
CACTGCATAATTCTCTTACTGTCATGCCATCCGTAAGATGCTTTTCTGTGACTGGTGAGTACTCAACCAA
GTCATTCTGAGAATAGTGTATGCGGCGACCGAGTTGCTCTTGCCCGGCGTCAATACGGGATAATACCGCG
CCACATAGCAGAACTTTAAAAGTGCTCATCATTGGAAAACGTTCTTCGGGGCGAAAACTCTCAAGGATCT
TACCGCTGTTGAGATCCAGTTCGATGTAACCCACTCGTGCACCCAACTGATCTTCAGCATCTTTTACTTT
CACCAGCGTTTCTGGGTGAGCAAAAACAGGAAGGCAAAATGCCGCAAAAAAGGGAATAAGGGCGACACGG
AAATGTTGAATACTCATACTCTTCCTTTTTCAATATTATTGAAGCATTTATCAGGGTTATTGTCTCATGA
GCGGATACATATTTGAATGTATTTAGAAAAATAAACAAATAGGGGTTCCGCGCACATTTCCCCGAAAAGT
GCCACCTAAATTGTAAGCGTTAATATTTTGTTAAAATTCGCGTTAAATTTTTGTTAAATCAGCTCATTTT
TTAACCAATAGGCCGAAATCGGCAAAATCCCTTATAAATCAAAAGAATAGACCGAGATAGGGT
[37 nt withheld, positions 4824-4860]
AAAGAACGTGGACTCCAACGTCAAAGG
[49 nt withheld, positions 4888-4936]
T
[91 nt withheld, positions 4938-5028]
G
[124 nt withheld, positions 5030-5153]
CCCATTCGCCATTCAGGCTGCGCAACTGTTGGGAAGGGCGATCGGTGCGGGCCTCTTCGCTATTACGCCA
GTCGACCGCCAATTCAATATGGCGTATATGGACTCATGCCAATTCAATATGGTGGATCTGGACCTGTGCC
AATTCAATATGGCGTATATGGACTCGTGCCAATTCAATATGGTGGATCTGGACCCCAGCCAATTCAATAT
GGCGGACTTGGCACCATGC
Features (pLannotate 1.2.2; 19 found; start..end, strand, type, name):
    861..879     +  promoter       SP6 promoter: promoter for bacteriophage SP6 RNA polymerase
    914..1000    +  CDS            IL6 (fragment): IL6_HUMAN - Also known as IFNB2. Experimental evidence at protein level: Swiss-Prot protein existence level 1. Acts as an essential factor in bone homeostasis and on vessels directly or indirectly by induction of VEGF, resulting in increased angiogenesis activity and vascular permeability (PubMed:17075861, PubMed:12794819). Induces, through 'trans-signaling' and synergistically with IL1B and TNF, the production of VEGF (PubMed:12794819). Involved in metabolic controls, is discharged into the bloodstream after muscle contraction increasing lipolysis and improving insulin resistance (PubMed:2082
   1001..1321    +  CDS            DmrB: F36V mutant of FK506-binding protein FKBP12 binds synthetic ligands that do not bind wild-type FKBP
   1322..2029    +  CDS            mCherry: mCherry is a basic (constitutively fluorescent) red fluorescent protein published in 2004, derived from Discosoma sp.. It is reported to be a very rapidly-maturing monomer with low acid sensitivity.
   2033..2134    +  CDS            Cd28 (fragment): CD28_MOUSE - Experimental evidence at protein level: Swiss-Prot protein existence level 1. Involved in T-cell activation, the induction of cell proliferation and cytokine production and promotion of T-cell survival. Enhances the production of IL4 and IL10 in T-cells in conjunction with TCR/CD3 ligation and CD40L costimulation. From Mus musculus (Mouse).
   2186..2227    +  CDS            V5 tag: epitope tag from simian virus 5
   2238..2255    -  promoter       T7 promoter (fragment): promoter for bacteriophage T7 RNA polymerase
   2260..2394    -  polyA_signal   SV40 poly(A) signal: SV40 polyadenylation signal
   2507..2525    -  promoter       T3 promoter: promoter for bacteriophage T3 RNA polymerase
   2570..2586    -  protein_bind   lac operator: The lac repressor binds to the lac operator to inhibit transcription in E. coli. This inhibition can be relieved by adding lactose or isopropyl-β-D-thiogalactopyranoside (IPTG). lac repressor encoded by lacI
   2594..2624    -  promoter       lac promoter: promoter for the E. coli lac operon
   2639..2660    -  protein_bind   CAP binding site: CAP binding activates transcription in the presence of cAMP. E. coli catabolite activator protein
   2673..2765    -  CDS            lacI (fragment): lac repressor; lacI; The lac repressor binds to the lac operator to inhibit transcription in E. coli. This inhibition can be relieved by adding lactose or isopropyl-β-D-thiogalactopyranoside (IPTG).
   2948..3536    -  rep_origin     ori: high-copy-number ColE1/pMB1/pBR322/pUC origin of replication
   3707..4567    -  CDS            AmpR: β-lactamase; bla; confers resistance to ampicillin, carbenicillin, and related antibiotics
   4568..4672    -  promoter       AmpR promoter: bla
   4725..5153    -  rep_origin     f1 ori (sequence partly withheld): f1 bacteriophage origin of replication; arrow indicates direction of (+) strand synthesis
   5158..5224    -  CDS            lacZα (fragment): LacZα fragment of β-galactosidase; lacZ fragment
   5231..826     +  promoter       CMV IE94 promoter (across the origin): enhancer/promoter region of simian cytomegalovirus major immediate early transcription unit IE94
