[The description below was written by a language model from this plasmid's Addgene catalogue record and pLannotate feature annotations shown in this document.]
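Description:
pCS2-SP-FKBP-mCherry-TM-V5 is a 5,382 bp plasmid built on the pCS2+ backbone. It is catalogued as a mammalian expression vector, but its stated purpose is as a template for synthesising mRNA that encodes a rapalog-induced cell adhesion molecule. It is maintained in E. coli at high copy through a ColE1/pUC-type origin and selected with ampicillin via the β-lactamase gene. An f1 origin and remnants of the lac region (lac promoter and operator, lacZα and lacI fragments) are also present in the backbone.

The 1,317 bp synthetic insert is a single open reading frame. It begins with a short fragment annotated as human IL6, which corresponds to the signal peptide ("SP") in the name. This is followed by an FKBP12-derived domain, mCherry, a fragment of mouse CD28 that matches the transmembrane segment ("TM"), and a C-terminal V5 epitope tag. The annotation software labels the FKBP domain as the F36V variant DmrB, whereas the catalogue simply calls it FKBP. This layout should send the protein into the secretory pathway and anchor it in the plasma membrane, with FKBP and the red fluorescent reporter facing outward. There the FKBP domain could engage a partner domain in the presence of a rapamycin analogue. The record does not describe that partner construct.

An SP6 promoter sits directly upstream of the coding sequence and supports in vitro transcription. The simian CMV IE94 enhancer/promoter further upstream and the SV40 polyadenylation signal downstream allow direct expression in vertebrate cells. T7 and T3 promoters lie downstream of the insert in the reverse orientation. The associated publication used this system in Xenopus embryos to study how induced adhesion to the ectoderm affects mesoderm migration.
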