Addgene plasmid #186226: pCS2-SP-FKBP-mCherry-TM-V5
Purpose: mRNA synthesis of rapalog-induced cell adhesion molecule
Depositing lab: Yoshihiro Morishita. Depositing organization: RIKEN Center for Biosystems Dynamics Research, Kobe. Publication: Rapalog-induced cell adhesion molecule inhibits mesoderm migration in Xenopus embryos by increasing frequency of adhesion to the ectoderm. Usami C, Inomata H. Genes Cells. 2022 Jun;27(6):436-450. doi: 10.1111/gtc.12937. Epub 2022 May 4. PubMed 35437867.
Backbone
  Vector backbone: pCS2+
  Vector type: Mammalian Expression
Growth in bacteria
  Bacterial resistance: Ampicillin, 100 μg/mL
  Growth temperature: 37°C
  Growth strain: DH5alpha
  Copy number: High Copy
Gene/Insert
  Gene/Insert name: SP-FKBP-mCherry-TM-V5
  Species: Synthetic
  Insert size (bp): 1317
  Tag / fusion protein: V5 (C terminal on insert)
  Cloning method: Unknown
  Sequencing primers: 5′ ATTTAGGTGACACTATAGA
Terms and licenses: Academic/Nonprofit Terms; Industry Terms: Not Available to Industry
How to cite: pCS2-SP-FKBP-mCherry-TM-V5 was a gift from Yoshihiro Morishita (Addgene plasmid # 186226 ; http://n2t.net/addgene:186226 ; RRID:Addgene_186226)
